Addgene plasmid #242493: pYO844
Purpose: Expression of ScAtg38 Δ(123 to 209)-3xFLAG under its own promoter
Depositing lab: Roger Williams. Depositing organization: MRC Laboratory of Molecular Biology. Publication: Characterization of Atg38 and NRBF2, a fifth subunit of the autophagic Vps34/PIK3C3 complex. Ohashi Y, Soler N, Garcia Ortegon M, Zhang L, Kirsten ML, Perisic O, Masson GR, Burke JE, Jakobi AJ, Apostolakis AA, Johnson CM, Ohashi M, Ktistakis NT, Sachse C, Williams RL. Autophagy. 2016 Nov;12(11):2129-2144. doi: 10.1080/15548627.2016.1226736. Epub 2016 Sep 14. PubMed 27630019.
Backbone
  Vector backbone: pRS416
  Vector type: Yeast Expression
  Selectable markers: URA3
Growth in bacteria
  Bacterial resistance: Ampicillin, 100 μg/mL
  Growth temperature: 37°C
  Growth strain: DH5alpha
  Copy number: High Copy
Gene/Insert
  Gene/Insert name: ATG38
  Species: S. cerevisiae (budding yeast)
  Mutation: deletion of aa 123 to 209
  Entrez Gene: YLR211C
  Tag / fusion protein: 3xFLAG (C terminal on insert)
  Cloning method: Restriction Enzyme; 5′ cloning site unknown (unknown if destroyed)
Terms and licenses: Academic/Nonprofit Terms; Industry Terms: Not Available to Industry
How to cite: pYO844 was a gift from Roger Williams (Addgene plasmid # 242493 ; http://n2t.net/addgene:242493 ; RRID:Addgene_242493)
