[The description below was written by a language model from this plasmid's Addgene catalogue record and pLannotate feature annotations shown in this document.]
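Description:
pYO844 is a yeast expression plasmid built on pRS416, a low-copy centromeric E. coli–S. cerevisiae shuttle vector. In yeast it is maintained through the CEN6/ARS element and selected with the URA3 auxotrophic marker, which can also be counterselected with 5-fluoroorotic acid. In E. coli it replicates to high copy from the ColE1/pUC-type origin and is selected with ampicillin through the β-lactamase gene. The backbone also retains the usual pBluescript-derived elements: an f1 origin, remnants of lacZα and the lac promoter/operator region, and T7 and T3 promoters flanking the cloning site.

The insert is S. cerevisiae ATG38 (YLR211C) carrying an internal deletion of residues 123 to 209, fused at its C terminus to a 3xFLAG epitope and followed by the ADH1 terminator. Expression is stated to come from the gene's own promoter. No promoter feature is annotated, but the region upstream of the coding sequence includes a fragment matching the TUB4 gene, most likely native genomic flanking sequence carried along with the ATG38 upstream region rather than a deliberately expressed element. The exact cloning sites are not recorded.

Atg38 is a subunit of the autophagy-specific Vps34 PI3-kinase complex I, where it helps hold the Vps15–Vps34 and Atg14–Vps30 subcomplexes together. This truncation construct is suited to near-endogenous expression of a FLAG-tagged deletion mutant in yeast, for example to test by immunoblotting, immunoprecipitation or complementation how the removed region contributes to complex assembly and autophagy.
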