Features (pLannotate 1.2.2; 22 found; start..end, strand, type, name):
    137..186     +  misc_feature   bom (fragment): basis of mobility region from pBR322
    194..409     +  promoter       URA3 promoter: S. cerevisiae URA3
    410..1213    +  CDS            URA3: orotidine-5'-phosphate decarboxylase, required for uracil biosynthesis; S. cerevisiae URA3; yeast auxotrophic marker, counterselectable with 5-fluoroorotic acid (5-FOA)
   1292..1343    +  misc_feature   bom (fragment): basis of mobility region from pBR322
   1371..1799    -  rep_origin     f1 ori (sequence partly withheld): f1 bacteriophage origin of replication; arrow indicates direction of (+) strand synthesis
   1803..1958    -  CDS            lacZα (fragment): LacZα fragment of β-galactosidase; lacZ fragment
   1966..1984    +  promoter       T7 promoter: promoter for bacteriophage T7 RNA polymerase
   1996..2664    +  CDS            TUB4 (fragment): TBG_YEAST - Experimental evidence at protein level: Swiss-Prot protein existence level 1. Tubulin is the major constituent of microtubules. The gamma chain is found at microtubule organizing centers (MTOC) such as the spindle poles or the centrosome, suggesting that it is involved in the minus-end nucleation of microtubule assembly. TUB4 is an important spindle pole body component that organizes both cytoplasmic and nuclear microtubule arrays. From Saccharomyces cerevisiae (strain ATCC 204508 / S288c) (Baker's yeast).
   2996..3472    +  CDS            ATG38 (fragment): ATG38_YEAST - Experimental evidence at protein level: Swiss-Prot protein existence level 1. Autophagy-related protein required for cytoplasm to vacuole transport (Cvt) and autophagy as a part of the autophagy-specific VPS34 PI3-kinase complex I. This complex is essential to recruit the ATG8- phosphatidylinositol conjugate and the ATG12-ATG5 conjugate to the pre- autophagosomal structure. ATG38 is required for the integrity of the active PI3-kinase complex I by maintaining an association between VPS15-VPS34 and ATG1P-VPS30 subcomplexes. From Saccharomyces cerevisiae (strain ATCC 204508 / S288c)
   3479..3544    +  CDS            3xFLAG: three tandem FLAG® epitope tags, followed by an enterokinase cleavage site
   3561..3748    +  terminator     ADH1 terminator: S. cerevisiae ADH1; transcription terminator for the S. cerevisiae alcohol dehydrogenase 1 (ADH1) gene
   3781..3804    -  misc_feature   MCS (fragment): pBluescript multiple cloning site
   3817..3835    -  promoter       T3 promoter: promoter for bacteriophage T3 RNA polymerase
   3880..3896    -  protein_bind   lac operator: The lac repressor binds to the lac operator to inhibit transcription in E. coli. This inhibition can be relieved by adding lactose or isopropyl-β-D-thiogalactopyranoside (IPTG). lac repressor encoded by lacI
   3904..3934    -  promoter       lac promoter: promoter for the E. coli lac operon
   3949..3970    -  protein_bind   CAP binding site: CAP binding activates transcription in the presence of cAMP. E. coli catabolite activator protein
   3983..4075    -  CDS            lacI (fragment): lac repressor; lacI; The lac repressor binds to the lac operator to inhibit transcription in E. coli. This inhibition can be relieved by adding lactose or isopropyl-β-D-thiogalactopyranoside (IPTG).
   4258..4846    -  rep_origin     ori: high-copy-number ColE1/pMB1/pBR322/pUC origin of replication
   5017..5877    -  CDS            AmpR: β-lactamase; bla; confers resistance to ampicillin, carbenicillin, and related antibiotics
   5878..5982    -  promoter       AmpR promoter: bla
   6019..6522    +  misc_feature   CEN/ARS: S. cerevisiae CEN6 centromere fused to an autonomously replicating sequence
   6590..35      +  CDS            rop (fragment) (across the origin): Rop protein, which maintains plasmids at low copy number; rop
>Addgene plasmid #242493 | pYO844 | addgene full sequence | sequence record 490361 | Addgene NGS Result
TCGCGCGTTTCGGTGATGACGGTGAAAACCTCTGACACATGCAGCTCCCGGAGACGGTCACAGCTTGTCT
GTAAGCGGATGCCGGGAGCAGACAAGCCCGTCAGGGCGCGTCAGCGGGTGTTGGCGGGTGTCGGGGCTGG
CTTAACTATGCGGCATCAGAGCAGATTGTACTGAGAGTGCACCATACCACCTTTTCAATTCATCATTTTT
TTTTTATTCTTTTTTTTGATTTCGGTTTCCTTGAAATTTTTTTGATTCGGTAATCTCCGAACAGAAGGAA
GAACGAAGGAAGGAGCACAGACTTAGATTGGTATATATACGCATATGTAGTGTTGAAGAAACATGAAATT
GCCCAGTATTCTTAACCCAACTGCACAGAACAAAAACCTGCAGGAAACGAAGATAAATCATGTCGAAAGC
TACATATAAGGAACGTGCTGCTACTCATCCTAGTCCTGTTGCTGCCAAGCTATTTAATATCATGCACGAA
AAGCAAACAAACTTGTGTGCTTCATTGGATGTTCGTACCACCAAGGAATTACTGGAGTTAGTTGAAGCAT
TAGGTCCCAAAATTTGTTTACTAAAAACACATGTGGATATCTTGACTGATTTTTCCATGGAGGGCACAGT
TAAGCCGCTAAAGGCATTATCCGCCAAGTACAATTTTTTACTCTTCGAAGACAGAAAATTTGCTGACATT
GGTAATACAGTCAAATTGCAGTACTCTGCGGGTGTATACAGAATAGCAGAATGGGCAGACATTACGAATG
CACACGGTGTGGTGGGCCCAGGTATTGTTAGCGGTTTGAAGCAGGCGGCAGAAGAAGTAACAAAGGAACC
TAGAGGCCTTTTGATGTTAGCAGAATTGTCATGCAAGGGCTCCCTATCTACTGGAGAATATACTAAGGGT
ACTGTTGACATTGCGAAGAGCGACAAAGATTTTGTTATCGGCTTTATTGCTCAAAGAGACATGGGTGGAA
GAGATGAAGGTTACGATTGGTTGATTATGACACCCGGTGTGGGTTTAGATGACAAGGGAGACGCATTGGG
TCAACAGTATAGAACCGTGGATGATGTGGTCTCTACAGGATCTGACATTATTATTGTTGGAAGAGGACTA
TTTGCAAAGGGAAGGGATGCTAAGGTAGAGGGTGAACGTTACAGAAAAGCAGGCTGGGAAGCATATTTGA
GAAGATGCGGCCAGCAAAACTAAAAAACTGTATTATAAGTAAATGCATGTATACTAAACTCACAAATTAG
AGCTTCAATTTAATTATATCAGTTATTACCCTATGCGGTGTGAAATACCGCACAGATGCGTAAGGAGAAA
ATACCGCATCAGGAAATTGTAAGCGTTAATATTTTGTTAAAATTCGCGTTAAATTTTTGTTAAATCAGCT
CATTTTTTAACCAATAGGCCGAAATCGGCAAAATCCCTTATAAATCAAAAGAATAGACCGAGATAGGGT
[37 nt withheld, positions 1470-1506]
AAAGAACGTGGACTCCAACGTCAAAGG
[49 nt withheld, positions 1534-1582]
T
[91 nt withheld, positions 1584-1674]
G
[124 nt withheld, positions 1676-1799]
CCATTCGCCATTCAGGCTGCGCAACTGTTGGGAAGGGCGATCGGTGCGGGCCTCTTCGCTATTACGCCAG
CTGGCGAAAGGGGGATGTGCTGCAAGGCGATTAAGTTGGGTAACGCCAGGGTTTTCCCAGTCACGACGTT
GTAAAACGACGGCCAGTGAGCGCGCGTAATACGACTCACTATAGGGCGAATTGGGTACCATGTCCAGTAT
TTACTCTACCTTGATTCCTTCTCCTGAACTTCATTTCCTAAGCCCTAGTTTCACTCCATTTACATCAGAT
TATATTCACGATGATATAGCGCATAAAGGCCATTCCAGTTATGACGTCATGTTAGATTTATTAGACCCTT
CCAATTCTCTTGTCTCTACCGCGATGAACAATCCAACATATTTTAACGTTTATAATACAATCATTGGTAA
TGTAGAACCTCGTCAGATATCGCGTGCTATGACCAAATTACAACAACGCATCAAATTCCCCTCATGGTCC
TCTTCTGCGATGCACGTTAACATTGGAAGAAGATCGCCATACTTGCCTTTACAACCAAATGAAAACGAAG
TTAGCGGCATGATGTTAAGCAATATGTCTACCGTGGTGAACGTCTTTGAGAATGCGTGCAATACTTTTGA
CAAAGTATTTGCCAAGGGCGCATTTTTAAATAATTATAATGTAGGCGACTTGTTCCAATCAATGCAGAAC
GTTCAAGATGAATTCGCCGAGTCAAGAGAAGTAGTACAAAGCCTGATGGAGGATTATGTAGCTGCAGAAC
AAGATTCGTACTTGGACGATGTACTTGTTGATGATGAAAATATGGTTGGCGAGTTGGAAGAGGACCTGGA
TGCCGACGGTGATCATAAATTAGTATAATGATGCCTTCCTTGTTCAGGAATTTTACCACCGCCCAATAGT
TTTATTATAGTACTCTCAATATATCTATACCAACAACCGCTTCAAATGTATTATCTCCCTTTATAAATTC
TGCACTGTATTGTAATATGTATAAAGCTCTGTACCACTTTTTCATCATTGCATACATCGATAGCGCCTCT
TCAACTTTAGAATTTCCTAAAGGGTAGAAAAACCAGATGATTCAACTCAGCGTAATGGAACGCTCTGTTT
GAAATAAAAAACATCTGTATCGCTGCACGGATTAGTTCGATAATTCAACGACAGTTATACTAATCTTGGT
GATGGAATGAGTACTTTAGCGGAAGTAAGTTTTTGAATTATGCCCCCACTTTTTTTTTTGTTCATGGTGA
CTAACATGAATTAGGTTTATACTATTATTGAGGACGCCGAACAGGAATGTCGAAAAGGAGATTTTACAAA
TGCAAAAGCGAAGTATCAAGAAGCCATTGAAGTTTTAGGTCCGCAGAACGAGAATTTGTCTCAAAATAAA
TTAAGTTCTGACGTTACGCAAGCCATTGACCTATTAAAACAGGACATTACAGCCAAAATCCAAGAATTGG
AACTTTTGATTGAAAAGCAGTCATCAGAAGAAAATAATATTGGAATGGTCAACAACAATATGCTTATTGG
CTCTGTTATTTTAAACAACAAATCTCCGATAAATGGAATAAGCAATGCTAGGAATTGGGATAACCCAGCA
TATCAGGACACTTGGGACAGCTTAGTAGAAAGTGCGAAGCAAAGAAGGGATAAGCAAAAAAACGTCGAGG
ACTACAAAGACCATGACGGTGATTATAAAGATCATGATATCGATTACAAGGATGACGATGACAAGTAGAA
TTCGTGAGCTCGCGAATTTCTTATGATTTATGATTTTTATTATTAAATAAGTTATAAAAAAAATAAGTGT
ATACAAATTTTAAAGTGACTCTTAGGTTTTAAAACGAAAATTCTTATTCTTGAGTAACTCTTTCCTGTAG
GTCAGGTTGCTTTCTCAGGTATAGCATGAGGTCGCTCTTATTGACCACACCTCTACCGGCATGCCGAGCA
AATGCCTGCAAATCGCTCCCCGCGGCCGCCACCGCGGTGGAGCTCCAGCTTTTGTTCCCTTTAGTGAGGG
TTAATTGCGCGCTTGGCGTAATCATGGTCATAGCTGTTTCCTGTGTGAAATTGTTATCCGCTCACAATTC
CACACAACATACGAGCCGGAAGCATAAAGTGTAAAGCCTGGGGTGCCTAATGAGTGAGCTAACTCACATT
AATTGCGTTGCGCTCACTGCCCGCTTTCCAGTCGGGAAACCTGTCGTGCCAGCTGCATTAATGAATCGGC
CAACGCGCGGGGAGAGGCGGTTTGCGTATTGGGCGCTCTTCCGCTTCCTCGCTCACTGACTCGCTGCGCT
CGGTCGTTCGGCTGCGGCGAGCGGTATCAGCTCACTCAAAGGCGGTAATACGGTTATCCACAGAATCAGG
GGATAACGCAGGAAAGAACATGTGAGCAAAAGGCCAGCAAAAGGCCAGGAACCGTAAAAAGGCCGCGTTG
CTGGCGTTTTTCCATAGGCTCCGCCCCCCTGACGAGCATCACAAAAATCGACGCTCAAGTCAGAGGTGGC
GAAACCCGACAGGACTATAAAGATACCAGGCGTTTCCCCCTGGAAGCTCCCTCGTGCGCTCTCCTGTTCC
GACCCTGCCGCTTACCGGATACCTGTCCGCCTTTCTCCCTTCGGGAAGCGTGGCGCTTTCTCATAGCTCA
CGCTGTAGGTATCTCAGTTCGGTGTAGGTCGTTCGCTCCAAGCTGGGCTGTGTGCACGAACCCCCCGTTC
AGCCCGACCGCTGCGCCTTATCCGGTAACTATCGTCTTGAGTCCAACCCGGTAAGACACGACTTATCGCC
ACTGGCAGCAGCCACTGGTAACAGGATTAGCAGAGCGAGGTATGTAGGCGGTGCTACAGAGTTCTTGAAG
TGGTGGCCTAACTACGGCTACACTAGAAGAACAGTATTTGGTATCTGCGCTCTGCTGAAGCCAGTTACCT
TCGGAAAAAGAGTTGGTAGCTCTTGATCCGGCAAACAAACCACCGCTGGTAGCGGTGGTTTTTTTGTTTG
CAAGCAGCAGATTACGCGCAGAAAAAAAGGATCTCAAGAAGATCCTTTGATCTTTTCTACGGGGTCTGAC
GCTCAGTGGAACGAAAACTCACGTTAAGGGATTTTGGTCATGAGATTATCAAAAAGGATCTTCACCTAGA
TCCTTTTAAATTAAAAATGAAGTTTTAAATCAATCTAAAGTATATATGAGTAAACTTGGTCTGACAGTTA
CCAATGCTTAATCAGTGAGGCACCTATCTCAGCGATCTGTCTATTTCGTTCATCCATAGTTGCCTGACTC
CCCGTCGTGTAGATAACTACGATACGGGAGGGCTTACCATCTGGCCCCAGTGCTGCAATGATACCGCGAG
ACCCACGCTCACCGGCTCCAGATTTATCAGCAATAAACCAGCCAGCCGGAAGGGCCGAGCGCAGAAGTGG
TCCTGCAACTTTATCCGCCTCCATCCAGTCTATTAATTGTTGCCGGGAAGCTAGAGTAAGTAGTTCGCCA
GTTAATAGTTTGCGCAACGTTGTTGCCATTGCTACAGGCATCGTGGTGTCACGCTCGTCGTTTGGTATGG
CTTCATTCAGCTCCGGTTCCCAACGATCAAGGCGAGTTACATGATCCCCCATGTTGTGCAAAAAAGCGGT
TAGCTCCTTCGGTCCTCCGATCGTTGTCAGAAGTAAGTTGGCCGCAGTGTTATCACTCATGGTTATGGCA
GCACTGCATAATTCTCTTACTGTCATGCCATCCGTAAGATGCTTTTCTGTGACTGGTGAGTACTCAACCA
AGTCATTCTGAGAATAGTGTATGCGGCGACCGAGTTGCTCTTGCCCGGCGTCAATACGGGATAATACCGC
GCCACATAGCAGAACTTTAAAAGTGCTCATCATTGGAAAACGTTCTTCGGGGCGAAAACTCTCAAGGATC
TTACCGCTGTTGAGATCCAGTTCGATGTAACCCACTCGTGCACCCAACTGATCTTCAGCATCTTTTACTT
TCACCAGCGTTTCTGGGTGAGCAAAAACAGGAAGGCAAAATGCCGCAAAAAAGGGAATAAGGGCGACACG
GAAATGTTGAATACTCATACTCTTCCTTTTTCAATATTATTGAAGCATTTATCAGGGTTATTGTCTCATG
AGCGGATACATATTTGAATGTATTTAGAAAAATAAACAAATAGGGGTTCCGCGCACATTTCCCCGAAAAG
TGCCACCTGGGTCCTTTTCATCACGTGCTATAAAAATAATTATAATTTAAATTTTTTAATATAAATATAT
AAATTAAAAATAGAAAGTAAAAAAAGAAATTAAAGAAAAAATAGTTTTTGTTTTCCGAAGATGTAAAAGA
CTCTAGGGGGATCGCCAACAAATACTACCTTTTATCTTGCTCTTCCTGCTCTCAGGTATTAATGCCGAAT
TGTTTCATCTTGTCTGTGTAGAAGACCACACACGAAAATCCTGTGATTTTACATTTTACTTATCGTTAAT
CGAATGTATATCTATTTAATCTGCTTTTCTTGTCTAATAAATATATATGTAAAGTACGCTTTTTGTTGAA
ATTTTTTAAACCTTTGTTTATTTTTTTTTCTTCATTCCGTAACTCTTCTACCTTCTTTATTTACTTTCTA
AAATCCAAATACAAAACATAAAAATAAATAAACACAGAGTAAATTCCCAAATTATTCCATCATTAAAAGA
TACGAGGCGCGTGTAAGTTACAGGCAAGCGATCCGTCTAAGAAACCATTATTATCATGACATTAACCTAT
AAAAATAGGCGTATCACGAGGCCCTTTCGTC
